Addgene plasmid #202850: Salsa-BC9-P1A9
Purpose: Expression of barcoded reporter plasmid for PRESTO-Salsa; EGFP/BC9
Depositing lab: Noah Palm. Depositing organization: Yale University. Publication: Highly multiplexed bioactivity screening reveals human and microbiota metabolome-GPCRome interactions. Chen H, Rosen CE, Gonzalez-Hernandez JA, Song D, Potempa J, Ring AM, Palm NW. Cell. 2023 Jul 6;186(14):3095-3110.e19. doi: 10.1016/j.cell.2023.05.024. Epub 2023 Jun 14. PubMed 37321219.
Backbone
  Vector backbone: pCER206
  Vector type: Mammalian Expression
Growth in bacteria
  Bacterial resistance: Ampicillin, 100 μg/mL
  Growth temperature: 37°C
  Growth strain: DH5alpha
  Copy number: High Copy
Gene/Insert
  Gene/Insert name: EGFP/BC9
  Species: Synthetic
  Insert size (bp): 730
  Promoter: Tet Response Element (TRE)
  Cloning method: Restriction Enzyme; 5′ cloning site BsrGI (not destroyed); 3′ cloning site HindIII (not destroyed)
  Sequencing primers: 5′ Custom primer (GAAGCGCGATCACATGG)
Terms and licenses: Academic/Nonprofit Terms; Industry Terms: Not Available to Industry
How to cite: Salsa-BC9-P1A9 was a gift from Noah Palm (Addgene plasmid # 202850 ; http://n2t.net/addgene:202850 ; RRID:Addgene_202850)
