[The description below was written by a language model from this plasmid's Addgene catalogue record and pLannotate feature annotations shown in this document.]
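Description:
Salsa-BC9-P1A9 is a 5.1 kb mammalian expression plasmid built on the pCER206 backbone. It serves as one of the barcoded reporter constructs for PRESTO-Salsa, a highly multiplexed assay for screening the bioactivity of compounds across many GPCRs. It is propagated in E. coli as a high-copy plasmid through a ColE1/pUC-type origin and is selected with ampicillin via the bla (AmpR) gene and its native promoter. The feature table shows no mammalian selection marker, only short remnant fragments of lacI, an aminoglycoside phosphotransferase and SV40 large T antigen, which look like cloning leftovers rather than functional parts.

The payload is a roughly 730 bp synthetic EGFP/BC9 insert under a Tet response element. EGFP is followed by a short multiple-cloning-site remnant and an SV40 polyadenylation signal. The catalogue places the cloning sites at BsrGI and HindIII, which suggests that the barcode (BC9) sits at or just after the 3′ end of the EGFP sequence, although the barcode itself is not annotated. The tetO array appears to be flanked by minimal promoters facing both ways. A TRE3G-type fragment points toward EGFP. On the opposite strand, a minimal CMV promoter leads into a rabbit β-globin intron, a globin exon fragment and a β-globin poly(A) signal, with no annotated coding sequence in that arm.

Because TRE promoters are activated by tetracycline-controlled transactivators, the barcoded EGFP transcript presumably reports receptor-triggered transactivator activity. The unique barcode would then let pooled reporters be told apart by sequencing. The record does not spell out this mechanism, nor the meaning of the "P1A9" designation.
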