Features (pLannotate 1.2.2; 17 found; start..end, strand, type, name):
      2..55      +  CDS            lacI (fragment): lac repressor; lacI; The lac repressor binds to the lac operator to inhibit transcription in E. coli. This inhibition can be relieved by adding lactose or isopropyl-β-D-thiogalactopyranoside (IPTG).
    388..443     -  polyA_signal   β-globin poly(A) signal: rabbit β-globin polyadenylation signal (Gil and Proudfoot, 1987)
    518..640     -  CDS            HBB: HBB_COLGU - Experimental evidence at transcript level: Swiss-Prot protein existence level 2. Involved in oxygen transport from the lung to the various peripheral tissues. From Colobus guereza (Mantled guereza) (Eastern black-and-white colobus monkey).
    644..1216    -  intron         β-globin intron: intron from rabbit β-globin gene
   1312..1343    -  misc_feature   MCS (fragment): pUC18/19 multiple cloning site
   1437..1475    -  promoter       minimal CMV promoter: human cytomegalovirus (CMV) immediate early promoter
   1493..1708    -  protein_bind   tetracycline response element (fragment): contains seven copies of the tetracycline operator tetO tetracycline repressor TetR
   1708..1753    +  promoter       TRE3GV promoter (fragment): 3rd-generation Tet-responsive promoter that can be activated by binding of Tet-On® 3G, optimized for retroviral and lentiviral vectors
   1829..1856    +  misc_feature   MCS (fragment): pBluescript multiple cloning site
   1861..2580    +  CDS            EGFP: the original enhanced GFP (Yang et al., 1996) mammalian codon-optimized
   2589..2613    +  misc_feature   MCS (fragment): pBluescript multiple cloning site
   2627..2761    -  polyA_signal   SV40 poly(A) signal: SV40 polyadenylation signal
   2784..2867    -  CDS            large T antigen (fragment): large T antigen from SV40 (simian virus 40)
   2861..3091    -  CDS            str (fragment): STR_KLEPN - Protein inferred from homology: Swiss-Prot protein existence level 3. The aminoglycoside phosphotransferases achieve inactivation of their antibiotic substrates by phosphorylation. From Klebsiella pneumoniae.
   3210..3314    +  promoter       AmpR promoter: bla
   3315..4175    +  CDS            AmpR: β-lactamase; bla; confers resistance to ampicillin, carbenicillin, and related antibiotics
   4346..4934    +  rep_origin     ori: high-copy-number ColE1/pMB1/pBR322/pUC origin of replication
>Addgene plasmid #202850 | Salsa-BC9-P1A9 | addgene full sequence | sequence record 413396 | Addgene NGS Result
AGCGCCCAATACGCAAACCGCCTCTCCCCGCGCGTTGGCCGATTCATTAATGCAGTCGAGGGATCTCCAT
AAGAGAAGAGGGACAGCTATGACTGGGAGTAGTCAGGAGAGGAGGAAAAATCTGGCTAGTAAAACATGTA
AGGAAAATTTTAGGGATGTTAAAGAAAAAAATAACACAAAACAAAATATAAAAAAAATCTAACCTCAAGT
CAAGGCTTTTCTATGGAATAAGGAATGGACAGCAGGGGGCTGTTTCATATACTGATGACCTCTTTATAGC
CAACCTTTGTTCATGGCAGCCAGCATATGGGCATATGTTGCCAAACTCTAAACCAAATACTCATTCTGAT
GTTTTAAATGATTTGCCCTCCCATATGTCCTTCCGAGTGAGAGACACAAAAAATTCCAACACACTATTGC
AATGAAAATAAATTTCCTTTATTAGCCAGAAGTCAGATGCTCAAGGGGCTTCATGATGTCCCCATAATTT
TTGGCAGAGGGAAAAAGATCGATCTCAGTGGTATTTGTGAGCCAGGGCATTGGCCACACCAGCCACCACC
TTCTGATAGGCAGCCTGCACCTGAGGAGTGAATTCTTTGCCAAAATGATGAGACAGCACAACAACCAGCA
CGTTGCCCAGGAGCTGTAGGAAAGAGAAGAAGGCATGAACATGGTTAGCAGAGGGGCCCGGTTTGGACTC
AGAGTATTTTATCCTCATCTCAAACAGTGTATATCATTGTAACCATAAAGAGAAAGGCAGGATGATGACC
AGGGTGTAGTTGTTTCTACCAATAAGAATATTTCCACGCCAGCCAGAATTTATATGCAGAAATATTCTAC
CTTATCATTTAATTATAACAATTGTTCTCTAAAACTGTGCTGAAGTACAATATAATATACCCTGATTGCC
TTGAAAAAAAAGTGATTAGAGAAAGTACTTACAATCTGACAAATAAACAAAAGTGAATTTAAAAATTCGT
TACAAATGCAAGCTAAAGTTTAACGAAAAAGTTACAGAAAATGAAAAGAAAATAAGAGGAGACAATGGTT
GTCAACAGAGTAGAAAGTGAAAGAAACAAAATTATCATGAGGGTCCATGGTGATACAAGGGACATCTTCC
CATTCTAAACAACACCCTGAAAACTTTGCCCCCTCCATATAACATGAATTTTACAATAGCGAAAAAGAAA
GAACAATCAAGGGTCCCCAAACTCACCCTGAAGTTCTCAGCTCTAGAGATATCGTCGAGGCCGCGCTAGC
GTTTAAACTGTCGACCTTAATTAAGAGATCTGCTCGAGGCGCGTCAGCTGACTAGAGGATCCCCGGGTAC
CGAGCTCGAATTCGGGGCCGCGGAGGCTGGATCGGTCCCGGTGTCTTCTATGGAGGTCAAAACAGCGTGG
ATGGCGTCTCCAGGCGATCTGACGGTTCACTAAACGAGCTCTGCTTATATAGGCCTCCCACCGTACACGC
CTACCTCGACCCGGGTACCGAGCTCGACTTTCACTTTTCTCTATCACTGATAGGGAGTGGTAAACTCGAC
TTTCACTTTTCTCTATCACTGATAGGGAGTGGTAAACTCGACTTTCACTTTTCTCTATCACTGATAGGGA
GTGGTAAACTCGACTTTCACTTTTCTCTATCACTGATAGGGAGTGGTAAACTCGACTTTCACTTTTCTCT
ATCACTGATAGGGAGTGGTAAACTCGACCTATATAAGCAGAGCTCGTTTAGTGAACCGTCAGATCGCCTG
GAGACGCCATCCACGCTGTTTTGACCTCCATAGAAGACACCGGGACCGATCCAGCCTCCGCGGCCCCGAA
TTCCTGCAGCGGCCGCTCTAGAACTAGTGGATCCCCGCGGATGGTGAGCAAGGGCGAGGAGCTGTTCACC
GGGGTGGTGCCCATCCTGGTCGAGCTGGACGGCGACGTAAACGGCCACAAGTTCAGCGTGTCCGGCGAGG
GCGAGGGCGATGCCACCTACGGCAAGCTGACCCTGAAGTTCATCTGCACCACCGGCAAGCTGCCCGTGCC
CTGGCCCACCCTCGTGACCACCCTGACCTACGGCGTGCAGTGCTTCAGCCGCTACCCCGACCACATGAAG
CAGCACGACTTCTTCAAGTCCGCCATGCCCGAAGGCTACGTCCAGGAGCGCACCATCTTCTTCAAGGACG
ACGGCAACTACAAGACCCGCGCCGAGGTGAAGTTCGAGGGCGACACCCTGGTGAACCGCATCGAGCTGAA
GGGCATCGACTTCAAGGAGGACGGCAACATCCTGGGGCACAAGCTGGAGTACAACTACAACAGCCACAAC
GTCTATATCATGGCCGACAAGCAGAAGAACGGCATCAAGGTGAACTTCAAGATCCGCCACAACATCGAGG
ACGGCAGCGTGCAGCTCGCCGACCACTACCAGCAGAACACCCCCATCGGCGACGGCCCCGTGCTGCTGCC
CGACAACCACTACCTGAGCACCCAGTCCGCCCTGAGCAAAGACCCCAACGAGAAGCGCGATCACATGGTC
CTGCTGGAGTTCGTGACCGCCGCCGGGATCACTCTCGGCATGGACGAGCTGTACAAGTAAGCGACCCAAG
GAATTCGATATCAAGCTTGTCGACCTAGTTCTAGAGGATCCAGACATGATAAGATACATTGATGAGTTTG
GACAAACCACAACTAGAATGCAGTGAAAAAAATGCTTTATTTGTGAAATTTGTGATGCTATTGCTTTATT
TGTAACCATTATAAGCTGCAATAAACAAGTTAACAACAACAATTGCATTCATTTTATGTTTCAGGTTCAG
GGGGAGGTGTGGGAGGTTTTTTAAAGCAAGTAAAACCTCTACAAATGTGGTATGGCTGATTATGATCCTG
CAAGCCTCGTCGTCCTGGCCGGACCACGCTATCTGTGCAAGGTCCCCGGCCCCGGACGCGCGCTCCATGA
GCAGAGCGCCCGCCGCCGAGGCGAAGACTCGGGCGGCGCCCTGCCCGTCCCACCAGGTCAACAGGCGGTA
ACCGGCCTCTTCATCGGGAATGCGCGCGACCTTCAGCATCGCCGGCATGTCCCCCTGGCGGACGGGAAGT
ATCCAGCTCGACCAAGCTGGCCGCGTCGAGTGAAGACGAAAGGGCCTCGTGATACGCCTATTTTTATAGG
TTAATGTCATGATAATAATGGTTTCTTAGACGTCAGGTGGCACTTTTCGGGGAAATGTGCGCGGAACCCC
TATTTGTTTATTTTTCTAAATACATTCAAATATGTATCCGCTCATGAGACAATAACCCTGATAAATGCTT
CAATAATATTGAAAAAGGAAGAGTATGAGTATTCAACATTTCCGTGTCGCCCTTATTCCCTTTTTTGCGG
CATTTTGCCTTCCTGTTTTTGCTCACCCAGAAACGCTGGTGAAAGTAAAAGATGCTGAAGATCAGTTGGG
TGCACGAGTGGGTTACATCGAACTGGATCTCAACAGCGGTAAGATCCTTGAGAGTTTTCGCCCCGAAGAA
CGTTTTCCAATGATGAGCACTTTTAAAGTTCTGCTATGTGGCGCGGTATTATCCCGTGTTGACGCCGGGC
AAGAGCAACTCGGTCGCCGCATACACTATTCTCAGAATGACTTGGTTGAGTACTCACCAGTCACAGAAAA
GCATCTTACGGATGGCATGACAGTAAGAGAATTATGCAGTGCTGCCATAACCATGAGTGATAACACTGCG
GCCAACTTACTTCTGACAACGATCGGAGGACCGAAGGAGCTAACCGCTTTTTTGCACAACATGGGGGATC
ATGTAACTCGCCTTGATCGTTGGGAACCGGAGCTGAATGAAGCCATACCAAACGACGAGCGTGACACCAC
GATGCCTGTAGCAATGGCAACAACGTTGCGCAAACTATTAACTGGCGAACTACTTACTCTAGCTTCCCGG
CAACAATTAATAGACTGGATGGAGGCGGATAAAGTTGCAGGACCACTTCTGCGCTCGGCCCTTCCGGCTG
GCTGGTTTATTGCTGATAAATCTGGAGCCGGTGAGCGTGGGTCTCGCGGTATCATTGCAGCACTGGGGCC
AGATGGTAAGCCCTCCCGTATCGTAGTTATCTACACGACGGGGAGTCAGGCAACTATGGATGAACGAAAT
AGACAGATCGCTGAGATAGGTGCCTCACTGATTAAGCATTGGTAACTGTCAGACCAAGTTTACTCATATA
TACTTTAGATTGATTTAAAACTTCATTTTTAATTTAAAAGGATCTAGGTGAAGATCCTTTTTGATAATCT
CATGACCAAAATCCCTTAACGTGAGTTTTCGTTCCACTGAGCGTCAGACCCCGTAGAAAAGATCAAAGGA
TCTTCTTGAGATCCTTTTTTTCTGCGCGTAATCTGCTGCTTGCAAACAAAAAAACCACCGCTACCAGCGG
TGGTTTGTTTGCCGGATCAAGAGCTACCAACTCTTTTTCCGAAGGTAACTGGCTTCAGCAGAGCGCAGAT
ACCAAATACTGTTCTTCTAGTGTAGCCGTAGTTAGGCCACCACTTCAAGAACTCTGTAGCACCGCCTACA
TACCTCGCTCTGCTAATCCTGTTACCAGTGGCTGCTGCCAGTGGCGATAAGTCGTGTCTTACCGGGTTGG
ACTCAAGACGATAGTTACCGGATAAGGCGCAGCGGTCGGGCTGAACGGGGGGTTCGTGCACACAGCCCAG
CTTGGAGCGAACGACCTACACCGAACTGAGATACCTACAGCGTGAGCTATGAGAAAGCGCCACGCTTCCC
GAAGGGAGAAAGGCGGACAGGTATCCGGTAAGCGGCAGGGTCGGAACAGGAGAGCGCACGAGGGAGCTTC
CAGGGGGAAACGCCTGGTATCTTTATAGTCCTGTCGGGTTTCGCCACCTCTGACTTGAGCGTCGATTTTT
GTGATGCTCGTCAGGGGGGCGGAGCCTATGGAAAAACGCCAGCAACGCGGCCTTTTTACGGTTCCTGGCC
TTTTGCTGGCCTTTTGCTCACATGTTCTTTCCTGCGTTATCCCCTGATTCTGTGGATAACCGTATTACCG
CCTTTGAGTGAGCTGATACCGCTCGCCGCAGCCGAACGACCGAGCGCAGCGAGTCAGTGAGCGAGGAAGC
GGAAG
