>Addgene plasmid #202850 | Salsa-BC9-P1A9 | depositor partial sequence | sequence record 393723 | BC9
GCGACCCAAG
